Addgene plasmid #108535: pAJM.1642
Purpose: CinRAM + PCin-YFP Reporter. OHC14 sensor for use in non-Marionette strain.
Depositing lab: Christopher Voigt. Depositing organization: Massachusetts Institute of Technology. Publication: Escherichia coli "Marionette" strains with 12 highly optimized small-molecule sensors. Meyer AJ, Segall-Shapiro TH, Glassey E, Zhang J, Voigt CA. Nat Chem Biol. 2018 Nov 26. pii: 10.1038/s41589-018-0168-3. doi: 10.1038/s41589-018-0168-3. PubMed 30478458.
Backbone
  Vector backbone: p15A-Kan
  Vector type: Bacterial Expression
Growth in bacteria
  Bacterial resistance: Kanamycin, 50 μg/mL
  Growth temperature: 37°C
  Growth strain: NEB Stable
  Copy number: Low Copy
Gene/Insert
  Gene/Insert name: CinRAM + PCin-YFP
  Species: Synthetic
  Mutation: CinR: S72C V80I G114D G115D R137H K220R A224T *242YRIRMTRRNW*
  Cloning method: Gibson Cloning
Terms and licenses: Academic/Nonprofit Terms; Industry Terms: Not Available to Industry
Depositor comments: Please visit https://www.biorxiv.org/content/early/2018/04/10/285866 for bioRxiv preprint.
How to cite: pAJM.1642 was a gift from Christopher Voigt (Addgene plasmid # 108535 ; http://n2t.net/addgene:108535 ; RRID:Addgene_108535)
