[The description below was written by a language model from this plasmid's Addgene catalogue record, the feature table of its GenBank file and pLannotate feature annotations shown in this document.]
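Description:
pAJM.1642 is a 4,143 bp bacterial expression plasmid that packages a complete small-molecule sensor and its fluorescent readout on one low-copy backbone. It replicates from a p15A origin (labelled a more stringent p15A variant in the depositor's annotation) and is selected with kanamycin through an aminoglycoside phosphotransferase gene encoded on the opposite strand from the sensor parts. The insert is fully synthetic and was assembled by Gibson cloning.

The payload consists of two insulated transcription units. In the reporter unit, the pCin promoter, which carries a CinO operator immediately upstream of its -35 and -10 elements, drives YFP. The transcript passes through the RiboJ self-cleaving ribozyme insulator, which standardises the 5' end of the mRNA so that expression depends less on promoter context, and then the B0064 ribosome binding site. The synthetic terminators L3S3P21 and L3S2P21 flank this unit. Downstream, the constitutive lacI promoter and a dedicated RBS (cin1) express CinR-AM, an engineered version of the CinR regulator carrying seven substitutions (S72C, V80I, G114D, G115D, R137H, K220R, A224T) plus a short C-terminal extension replacing the original stop codon, followed by a longer terminator region. In the presence of the OHC14 acyl-homoserine lactone inducer, CinR acts at CinO to switch on pCin, so YFP fluorescence reports inducer concentration.

Because the regulator is supplied on the plasmid, the construct is intended for using or characterising the optimised OHC14 sensor in strains that lack the chromosomally integrated Marionette sensor array. The automated annotation of the sequenced plasmid uses a shifted coordinate origin but agrees on the YFP, lacI promoter, p15A origin and KanR. Its small tetracycline-resistance, RSF ori and bom fragment hits appear to be partial matches rather than functional elements.
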