LOCUS       pAJM.1642 4143 bp ds-DNA circular 09-JAN-2018
DEFINITION  .
ACCESSION   urn.local...1515502574182.32
VERSION
KEYWORDS    .
SOURCE
  ORGANISM  .
COMMENT     ApEinfo:methylated:1.
FEATURES             Location/Qualifiers
     misc_feature    1..53
                     /note="Geneious type: terminator"
                     /label="L3S3P21"
     promoter        73..298
                     /label="pCin"
     misc_feature    225..245
                     /note="Geneious type: operator"
                     /label="CinO"
     promoter        246..251
                     /label="-35"
     promoter        269..274
                     /label="-10"
     misc_feature    299..373
                     /note="Geneious type: insulator"
                     /label="RiboJ"
     misc_feature    382..393
                     /note="Geneious type: RBS"
                     /label="B0064"
     misc_feature    400..1119
                     /note="Geneious type: CDS"
                     /label="YFP"
     misc_feature    1120..1180
                     /note="Geneious type: terminator"
                     /label="L3S2P21"
     misc_feature    1185..1238
                     /note="Geneious type: promoter"
                     /label="pLacI"
     promoter        1203..1208
                     /label="-35"
     promoter        1226..1231
                     /label="-10"
     RBS             1239..1266
                     /label="cin1"
     CDS             1267..2022
                     /label="CinR-AM"
     misc_feature    1480..1482
                     /note="Geneious type: mutation"
                     /label="S72C"
     misc_feature    1504..1506
                     /note="Geneious type: mutation"
                     /label="V80I"
     misc_feature    1606..1608
                     /note="Geneious type: mutation"
                     /label="G114D"
     misc_feature    1609..1611
                     /note="Geneious type: mutation"
                     /label="G115D"
     misc_feature    1675..1677
                     /note="Geneious type: mutation"
                     /label="R137H"
     misc_feature    1924..1926
                     /note="Geneious type: mutation"
                     /label="K220R"
     misc_feature    1936..1938
                     /note="Geneious type: mutation"
                     /label="A224T"
     misc_feature    2028..2282
                     /note="Geneious type: terminator"
                     /label="induction operon terminator region"
     rep_origin      2320..3156
                     /label="more\stringent\p15A"
     rep_origin      2593
                     /label="origin"
     CDS             complement(3228..4043)
                     /label="Kanamycin\phosphotransferase"
ORIGIN
        1 ccaattattg aaggcctccc taacgggggg cctttttttg tttctggtct cccgcttaac
       61 gatcgttggc tgccctttgt gcgtccaaac ggacgcacgg cgctctaaag cgggtcgcga
      121 tctttcagat tcgctcctcg cgctttcagt ctttgttttg gcgcatgtcg ttatcgcaaa
      181 accgctgcac acttttgcgc gacatgctct gatccccctc atctgggggg gcctatctga
      241 gggaatttcc gatccggctc gcctgaacca ttctgctttc cacgaacttg aaaacgctag
      301 ctgtcaccgg atgtgctttc cggtctgatg agtccgtgag gacgaaacag cctctacaaa
      361 taattttgtt taatactaga gaaagagggg aaatactaga tggtgagcaa gggcgaggag
      421 ctgttcaccg gggtggtgcc catcctggtc gagctggacg gcgacgtaaa cggccacaag
      481 ttcagcgtgt ccggcgaggg cgagggcgat gccacctacg gcaagctgac cctgaagttc
      541 atctgcacca caggcaagct gcccgtgccc tggcccaccc tcgtgaccac cttcggctac
      601 ggcctgcaat gcttcgcccg ctaccccgac cacatgaagc tgcacgactt cttcaagtcc
      661 gccatgcccg aaggctacgt ccaggagcgc accatcttct tcaaggacga cggcaactac
      721 aagacccgcg ccgaggtgaa gttcgagggc gacaccctgg tgaaccgcat cgagctgaag
      781 ggcatcgact tcaaggagga cggcaacatc ctggggcaca agctggagta caactacaac
      841 agccacaacg tctatatcat ggccgacaag cagaagaacg gcatcaaggt gaacttcaag
      901 atccgccaca acatcgagga cggcagcgtg cagctcgccg accactacca gcagaacacc
      961 ccaatcggcg acggccccgt gctgctgccc gacaaccact accttagcta ccagtccgcc
     1021 ctgagcaaag accccaacga gaagcgcgat cacatggtcc tgctggagtt cgtgaccgcc
     1081 gccgggatca ctctcggcat ggacgagctg tacaagtaac tcggtaccaa attccagaaa
     1141 agaggcctcc cgaaaggggg gccttttttc gttttggtcc aatggcggcg cgccatcgaa
     1201 tggcgcaaaa cctttcgcgg tatggcatga tagcgcccgg aagagagtca attcagggtg
     1261 gtgaatatga ttgagaatac ctatagcgaa aagttcgagt ccgcgttcga acagatcaaa
     1321 gcggcggcca acgtggatgc cgccatccgt attctccagg cggaatataa cctcgatttc
     1381 gtcacctacc atctcgccca gacaatcgcg agcaagatcg attcgccctt cgtgcgcacc
     1441 acctatccgg atgcctgggt ttcccgttac ctcctcaact gctatgtgaa ggtcgatccg
     1501 atcatcaagc agggcttcga acgccagctg cccttcgact ggagcgaggt cgaaccgacg
     1561 ccggaggcct atgccatgct ggtcgacgcc cagaaacacg gcatcgatga caatggctac
     1621 tccatccccg tcgccgacaa ggcgcagcgc cgcgccctgc tgtcgctgaa tgcccatata
     1681 ccggccgacg aatggaccga gctcgtgcgc cgctgccgca atgagtggat cgagatcgcc
     1741 catctgatcc accgcaaggc cgtatatgag ctgcatggcg aaaacgatcc ggtgccggca
     1801 ttgtcgccgc gcgagatcga gtgtctgcac tggaccgccc tcggcaagga ttacaaggat
     1861 atttcggtca tcctgggcat atcagagcat accacacgcg attacctgaa aaccgcccgc
     1921 ttcaggctcg gctgcaccac gatctcggcc gccgcgtcgc gggctgttca attgcgcatc
     1981 atcaatccct ataggatccg catgacgcga cgtaattggt aatagcctaa ttggtaacga
     2041 atcagacaat tgacggctcg agggagtagc atagggtttg cagaatccct gcttcgtcca
     2101 tttgacaggc acattatgca tcgatgataa gctgtcaaac atgagcagat cctctacgcc
     2161 ggacgcatcg tggccggcat caccggcgcc acaggtgcgg ttgctggcgc ctatatcgcc
     2221 gacatcaccg atggggaaga tcgggctcgc cacttcgggc tcatgagcaa atattttatc
     2281 tgaggtgctt cctcgctcac tgactcgctg cacgaggcag acctcagcgc tagcggagtg
     2341 tatactggct tactatgttg gcactgatga gggtgtcagt gaagtgcttc atgtggcagg
     2401 agaaaaaagg ctgcaccggt gcgtcagcag aatatgtgat acaggatata ttccgcttcc
     2461 tcgctcactg actcgctacg ctcggtcgtt cgactgcggc gagcggaaat ggcttacgaa
     2521 cggggcggag atttcctgga agatgccagg aagatactta acagggaagt gagagggccg
     2581 cggcaaagcc gtttttccat aggctccgcc cccctgacaa gcatcacgaa atctgacgct
     2641 caaatcagtg gtggcgaaac ccgacaggac tataaagata ccaggcgttt ccccctggcg
     2701 gctccctcgt gcgctctcct gttcctgcct ttcggtttac cggtgtcatt ccgctgttat
     2761 ggccgcgttt gtctcattcc acgcctgaca ctcagttccg ggtaggcagt tcgctccaag
     2821 ctggactgta tgcacgaacc ccccgttcag tccgaccgct gcgccttatc cggtaactat
     2881 cgtcttgagt ccaacccgga aagacatgca aaagcaccac tggcagcagc cactggtaat
     2941 tgatttagag gagttagtct tgaagtcatg cgccggttaa ggctaaactg aaaggacaag
     3001 ttttggtgac tgcgctcctc caagccagtt acctcggttc aaagagttgg tagctcagag
     3061 aaccttcgaa aaaccgccct gcaaggcggt tttttcgttt tcagagcaag agattacgcg
     3121 cagaccaaaa cgatctcaag aagatcatct tattaagggg tctgacgctc agtggaacga
     3181 aaaatcaatc taaagtatat atgagtaaac ttggtctgac agttacctta gaaaaactca
     3241 tcgagcatca aatgaaactg caatttattc atatcaggat tatcaatacc atatttttga
     3301 aaaagccgtt tctgtaatga aggagaaaac tcaccgaggc agttccatag gatggcaaga
     3361 tcctggtatc ggtctgcgat tccgactcgt ccaacatcaa tacaacctat taatttcccc
     3421 tcgtcaaaaa taaggttatc aagtgagaaa tcaccatgag tgacgactga atccggtgag
     3481 aatggcaaaa gcttatgcat ttctttccag acttgttcaa caggccagcc attacgctcg
     3541 tcatcaaaat cactcgcatc aaccaaaccg ttattcattc gtgattgcgc ctgagcgaga
     3601 cgaaatacgc gatcgctgtt aaaaggacaa ttacaaacag gaatcgaatg caaccggcgc
     3661 aggaacactg ccagcgcatc aacaatattt tcacctgaat caggatattc ttctaatacc
     3721 tggaatgctg ttttcccggg gatcgcagtg gtgagtaacc atgcatcatc aggagtacgg
     3781 ataaaatgct tgatggtcgg aagaggcata aattccgtca gccagtttag tctgaccatc
     3841 tcatctgtaa catcattggc aacgctacct ttgccatgtt tcagaaacaa ctctggcgca
     3901 tcgggcttcc catacaatcg atagattgtc gcacctgatt gcccgacatt atcgcgagcc
     3961 catttatacc catataaatc agcatccatg ttggaattta atcgcggcct cgagcaagac
     4021 gtttcccgtt gaatatggct cataacaccc cttgtattac tgtttatgta agcagacagt
     4081 tttattgttc atgatgatat atttttatct tgtgcaatgt acatcagaga ttttgagaca
     4141 caa
//
