Features (pLannotate 1.2.2; 10 found; start..end, strand, type, name):
      1..50      +  misc_RNA       sTRSV HHRz: hammerhead ribozyme from the tobacco ringspot virus satellite RNA (Khvorova et al., 2003)
    100..819     +  CDS            EYFP: enhanced YFP mammalian codon-optimized
    893..966     +  promoter       lacI promoter (fragment): lacI
   1820..1838    -  promoter       tet promoter (fragment): E. coli promoter for tetracycline efflux protein gene
   1848..1968    +  CDS            TcR (fragment): tetracycline efflux protein; tet; confers resistance to tetracycline
   1987..2009    -  rep_origin     RSF ori (fragment): Plasmids containing the RSF 1030 origin of replication can be propagated in E. coli cells that contain additional plasmids with compatible origins.
   2026..2052    +  misc_feature   bom (fragment): basis of mobility region from pBR322
   2151..2206    -  rep_origin     RSF ori (fragment): Plasmids containing the RSF 1030 origin of replication can be propagated in E. coli cells that contain additional plasmids with compatible origins.
   2294..2839    -  rep_origin     p15A ori: Plasmids containing the medium-copy-number p15A origin of replication can be propagated in E. coli cells that contain a second plasmid with the ColE1 origin.
   2928..3743    -  CDS            KanR: aminoglycoside phosphotransferase; aph(3')-Ia; confers resistance to kanamycin in bacteria or G418 (Geneticin®) in eukaryotes
>Addgene plasmid #108535 | pAJM.1642 | addgene full sequence | sequence record 210306 | Addgene NGS Result
CTGTCACCGGATGTGCTTTCCGGTCTGATGAGTCCGTGAGGACGAAACAGCCTCTACAAATAATTTTGTT
TAATACTAGAGAAAGAGGGGAAATACTAGATGGTGAGCAAGGGCGAGGAGCTGTTCACCGGGGTGGTGCC
CATCCTGGTCGAGCTGGACGGCGACGTAAACGGCCACAAGTTCAGCGTGTCCGGCGAGGGCGAGGGCGAT
GCCACCTACGGCAAGCTGACCCTGAAGTTCATCTGCACCACAGGCAAGCTGCCCGTGCCCTGGCCCACCC
TCGTGACCACCTTCGGCTACGGCCTGCAATGCTTCGCCCGCTACCCCGACCACATGAAGCTGCACGACTT
CTTCAAGTCCGCCATGCCCGAAGGCTACGTCCAGGAGCGCACCATCTTCTTCAAGGACGACGGCAACTAC
AAGACCCGCGCCGAGGTGAAGTTCGAGGGCGACACCCTGGTGAACCGCATCGAGCTGAAGGGCATCGACT
TCAAGGAGGACGGCAACATCCTGGGGCACAAGCTGGAGTACAACTACAACAGCCACAACGTCTATATCAT
GGCCGACAAGCAGAAGAACGGCATCAAGGTGAACTTCAAGATCCGCCACAACATCGAGGACGGCAGCGTG
CAGCTCGCCGACCACTACCAGCAGAACACCCCAATCGGCGACGGCCCCGTGCTGCTGCCCGACAACCACT
ACCTTAGCTACCAGTCCGCCCTGAGCAAAGACCCCAACGAGAAGCGCGATCACATGGTCCTGCTGGAGTT
CGTGACCGCCGCCGGGATCACTCTCGGCATGGACGAGCTGTACAAGTAACTCGGTACCAAATTCCAGAAA
AGAGGCCTCCCGAAAGGGGGGCCTTTTTTCGTTTTGGTCCAATGGCGGCGCGCCATCGAATGGCGCAAAA
CCTTTCGCGGTATGGCATGATAGCGCCCGGAAGAGAGTCAATTCAGGGTGGTGAATATGATTGAGAATAC
CTATAGCGAAAAGTTCGAGTCCGCGTTCGAACAGATCAAAGCGGCGGCCAACGTGGATGCCGCCATCCGT
ATTCTCCAGGCGGAATATAACCTCGATTTCGTCACCTACCATCTCGCCCAGACAATCGCGAGCAAGATCG
ATTCGCCCTTCGTGCGCACCACCTATCCGGATGCCTGGGTTTCCCGTTACCTCCTCAACTGCTATGTGAA
GGTCGATCCGATCATCAAGCAGGGCTTCGAACGCCAGCTGCCCTTCGACTGGAGCGAGGTCGAACCGACG
CCGGAGGCCTATGCCATGCTGGTCGACGCCCAGAAACACGGCATCGATGACAATGGCTACTCCATCCCCG
TCGCCGACAAGGCGCAGCGCCGCGCCCTGCTGTCGCTGAATGCCCATATACCGGCCGACGAATGGACCGA
GCTCGTGCGCCGCTGCCGCAATGAGTGGATCGAGATCGCCCATCTGATCCACCGCAAGGCCGTATATGAG
CTGCATGGCGAAAACGATCCGGTGCCGGCATTGTCGCCGCGCGAGATCGAGTGTCTGCACTGGACCGCCC
TCGGCAAGGATTACAAGGATATTTCGGTCATCCTGGGCATATCAGAGCATACCACACGCGATTACCTGAA
AACCGCCCGCTTCAGGCTCGGCTGCACCACGATCTCGGCCGCCGCGTCGCGGGCTGTTCAATTGCGCATC
ATCAATCCCTATAGGATCCGCATGACGCGACGTAATTGGTAATAGCCTAATTGGTAACGAATCAGACAAT
TGACGGCTCGAGGGAGTAGCATAGGGTTTGCAGAATCCCTGCTTCGTCCATTTGACAGGCACATTATGCA
TCGATGATAAGCTGTCAAACATGAGCAGATCCTCTACGCCGGACGCATCGTGGCCGGCATCACCGGCGCC
ACAGGTGCGGTTGCTGGCGCCTATATCGCCGACATCACCGATGGGGAAGATCGGGCTCGCCACTTCGGGC
TCATGAGCAAATATTTTATCTGAGGTGCTTCCTCGCTCACTGACTCGCTGCACGAGGCAGACCTCAGCGC
TAGCGGAGTGTATACTGGCTTACTATGTTGGCACTGATGAGGGTGTCAGTGAAGTGCTTCATGTGGCAGG
AGAAAAAAGGCTGCACCGGTGCGTCAGCAGAATATGTGATACAGGATATATTCCGCTTCCTCGCTCACTG
ACTCGCTACGCTCGGTCGTTCGACTGCGGCGAGCGGAAATGGCTTACGAACGGGGCGGAGATTTCCTGGA
AGATGCCAGGAAGATACTTAACAGGGAAGTGAGAGGGCCGCGGCAAAGCCGTTTTTCCATAGGCTCCGCC
CCCCTGACAAGCATCACGAAATCTGACGCTCAAATCAGTGGTGGCGAAACCCGACAGGACTATAAAGATA
CCAGGCGTTTCCCCCTGGCGGCTCCCTCGTGCGCTCTCCTGTTCCTGCCTTTCGGTTTACCGGTGTCATT
CCGCTGTTATGGCCGCGTTTGTCTCATTCCACGCCTGACACTCAGTTCCGGGTAGGCAGTTCGCTCCAAG
CTGGACTGTATGCACGAACCCCCCGTTCAGTCCGACCGCTGCGCCTTATCCGGTAACTATCGTCTTGAGT
CCAACCCGGAAAGACATGCAAAAGCACCACTGGCAGCAGCCACTGGTAATTGATTTAGAGGAGTTAGTCT
TGAAGTCATGCGCCGGTTAAGGCTAAACTGAAAGGACAAGTTTTGGTGACTGCGCTCCTCCAAGCCAGTT
ACCTCGGTTCAAAGAGTTGGTAGCTCAGAGAACCTTCGAAAAACCGCCCTGCAAGGCGGTTTTTTCGTTT
TCAGAGCAAGAGATTACGCGCAGACCAAAACGATCTCAAGAAGATCATCTTATTAAGGGGTCTGACGCTC
AGTGGAACGAAAAATCAATCTAAAGTATATATGAGTAAACTTGGTCTGACAGTTACCTTAGAAAAACTCA
TCGAGCATCAAATGAAACTGCAATTTATTCATATCAGGATTATCAATACCATATTTTTGAAAAAGCCGTT
TCTGTAATGAAGGAGAAAACTCACCGAGGCAGTTCCATAGGATGGCAAGATCCTGGTATCGGTCTGCGAT
TCCGACTCGTCCAACATCAATACAACCTATTAATTTCCCCTCGTCAAAAATAAGGTTATCAAGTGAGAAA
TCACCATGAGTGACGACTGAATCCGGTGAGAATGGCAAAAGCTTATGCATTTCTTTCCAGACTTGTTCAA
CAGGCCAGCCATTACGCTCGTCATCAAAATCACTCGCATCAACCAAACCGTTATTCATTCGTGATTGCGC
CTGAGCGAGACGAAATACGCGATCGCTGTTAAAAGGACAATTACAAACAGGAATCGAATGCAACCGGCGC
AGGAACACTGCCAGCGCATCAACAATATTTTCACCTGAATCAGGATATTCTTCTAATACCTGGAATGCTG
TTTTCCCGGGGATCGCAGTGGTGAGTAACCATGCATCATCAGGAGTACGGATAAAATGCTTGATGGTCGG
AAGAGGCATAAATTCCGTCAGCCAGTTTAGTCTGACCATCTCATCTGTAACATCATTGGCAACGCTACCT
TTGCCATGTTTCAGAAACAACTCTGGCGCATCGGGCTTCCCATACAATCGATAGATTGTCGCACCTGATT
GCCCGACATTATCGCGAGCCCATTTATACCCATATAAATCAGCATCCATGTTGGAATTTAATCGCGGCCT
GGAGCAAGACGTTTCCCGTTGAATATGGCTCATAACACCCCTTGTATTACTGTTTATGTAAGCAGACAGT
TTTATTGTTCATGATGATATATTTTTATCTTGTGCAATGTACATCAGAGATTTTGAGACACAACCAATTA
TTGAAGGCCTCCCTAACGGGGGGCCTTTTTTTGTTTCTGGTCTCCCGCTTAACGATCGTTGGCTGCCCTT
TGTGCGTCCAAACGGACGCACGGCGCTCTAAAGCGGGTCGCGATCTTTCAGATTCGCTCCTCGCGCTTTC
AGTCTTTGTTTTGGCGCATGTCGTTATCGCAAAACCGCTGCACACTTTTGCGCGACATGCTCTGATCCCC
CTCATCTGGGGGGGCCTATCTGAGGGAATTTCCGATCCGGCTCGCCTGAACCATTCTGCTTTCCACGAAC
TTGAAAACGCTAG
